Addgene plasmid #71944: Cntn6-AP-His
Purpose: Expresses the extracellular region of the Contactin 6 protein (truncated immediately upstream of propeptide cleavage and GPI-attachement site), C-terminally fused to alkaline phosphatase + 6X histidine tag.
Depositing lab: Woj Wojtowicz. Depositing organization: University of California, Berkeley. Publication: An extracellular biochemical screen reveals that FLRTs and Unc5s mediate neuronal subtype recognition in the retina. Visser JJ, Cheng Y, Perry SC, Chastain AB, Parsa B, Masri SS, Ray TA, Kay JN, Wojtowicz WM. Elife. 2015 Dec 3;4. pii: e08149. doi: 10.7554/eLife.08149. PubMed 26633812.
Backbone
  Vector backbone: pCMVi-SV40ori
  Vector type: Mammalian Expression
Growth in bacteria
  Bacterial resistance: Ampicillin, 100 μg/mL
  Growth temperature: 37°C
  Growth strain: DH5alpha
  Copy number: High Copy
Gene/Insert
  Gene/Insert name: Cntn6 (alt names: Contactin 6; NB-3; NCBI gene ID 53870; Reference sequence NM_017383.3)
  Species: M. musculus (mouse)
  Insert size (bp): 2982
  Entrez Gene: Cntn6 (a.k.a. NB-3)
  Promoter: CMV
  Tag / fusion protein: AP-His (C terminal on backbone)
  Cloning method: Restriction Enzyme; 5′ cloning site NotI (not destroyed); 3′ cloning site SpeI (not destroyed)
  Sequencing primers: 5′ GTCAGAGGTAACTCCCGTTGC; 3′ GAGGTTCTTGGCGGCTGTC
Terms and licenses: Academic/Nonprofit Terms; Industry Terms: Not Available to Industry
How to cite: Cntn6-AP-His was a gift from Woj Wojtowicz (Addgene plasmid # 71944 ; http://n2t.net/addgene:71944 ; RRID:Addgene_71944)
