[The description below was written by a language model from this plasmid's Addgene catalogue record and pLannotate feature annotations shown in this document.]
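Description:
Cntn6-AP-His is a 9.5 kb mammalian expression plasmid built on the pCMVi-SV40ori backbone for producing a secreted, tagged form of the mouse Contactin 6 (NB-3) ectodomain. In bacteria it is maintained at high copy through a ColE1/pUC-type origin and selected with ampicillin via the β-lactamase gene. The backbone also carries an f1 phage origin and short remnants of rop, bom and lacZα that have no evident functional role here. An SV40 enhancer/early promoter region is annotated outside the expression cassette. This region normally contains the SV40 origin, consistent with the backbone name, and would allow episomal amplification in cells expressing large T antigen.

The expression cassette is driven by the human CMV immediate early enhancer and promoter followed by CMV intron A, a combination commonly used to boost transcript levels. Downstream, the roughly 3 kb Cntn6 coding segment was cloned between NotI and SpeI sites. It encodes the extracellular region truncated immediately upstream of the propeptide cleavage and GPI-attachment site, so the protein should not be tethered to the membrane. It is fused at its C terminus to human placental alkaline phosphatase and then a 6X histidine tag, both supplied by the backbone, although the His tag is not separately annotated in the feature table. An SV40 polyadenylation signal terminates the transcript.

The alkaline phosphatase moiety provides an enzymatic readout for detecting binding, and the His tag permits capture or purification. The associated work used an extracellular biochemical screen for cell-surface recognition proteins in the retina, which suggests this fusion served as a soluble interaction probe.
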