Features (pLannotate 1.2.2; 14 found; start..end, strand, type, name):
     25..408     +  enhancer       CMV enhancer: human cytomegalovirus immediate early enhancer
    410..609     +  promoter       CMV promoter: human cytomegalovirus (CMV) immediate early promoter
    748..1573    +  intron         CMV intron A: human cytomegalovirus intron A (Chapman et al., 1991)
   1610..4606    +  CDS            Cntn6: CNTN6_MOUSE - Experimental evidence at protein level: Swiss-Prot protein existence level 1. Contactins mediate cell surface interactions during nervous system development. Participates in oligodendrocytes generation by acting as a ligand of NOTCH1. Its association with NOTCH1 promotes NOTCH1 activation through the released notch intracellular domain (NICD) and subsequent translocation to the nucleus (By similarity). Involved in motor coordination. From Mus musculus (Mouse).
   4610..6061    +  CDS            SEAP: secreted alkaline phosphatase from human placenta The natural enzyme has a C-terminal transmembrane sequence that is replaced by a GPI anchor.
   6120..6241    +  polyA_signal   SV40 poly(A) signal: SV40 polyadenylation signal
   6450..7038    -  rep_origin     ori: high-copy-number ColE1/pMB1/pBR322/pUC origin of replication
   7209..8069    -  CDS            AmpR: β-lactamase; bla; confers resistance to ampicillin, carbenicillin, and related antibiotics
   8070..8174    -  promoter       AmpR promoter: bla
   8269..8304    +  CDS            rop (fragment): Rop protein, which maintains plasmids at low copy number; rop
   8327..8657    +  promoter       SV40 promoter: SV40 enhancer and early promoter
   8780..8879    +  misc_feature   bom (fragment): basis of mobility region from pBR322
   8907..9335    -  rep_origin     f1 ori (sequence partly withheld): f1 bacteriophage origin of replication; arrow indicates direction of (+) strand synthesis
   9339..9496    -  CDS            lacZα (fragment): LacZα fragment of β-galactosidase; lacZ fragment
>Addgene plasmid #71944 | Cntn6-AP-His | depositor full sequence | sequence record 131130 | Full Sequence
GTCGAGGTCTCGACGGTATCGATTGACATTGATTATTGACTAGCTAGTTATTAATAGTAATCAATTACGG
GGTCATTAGTTCATAGCCCATATATGGAGTTCCGCGTTACATAACTTACGGTAAATGGCCCGCCTGGCTG
ACCGCCCAACGACCCCCGCCCATTGACGTCAATAATGACGTATGTTCCCATAGTAACGCCAATAGGGACT
TTCCATTGACGTCAATGGGTGGAGTATTTACGGTAAACTGCCCACTTGGCAGTACATCAAGTGTATCATA
TGCCAAGTCCGCCCCCTATTGACGTCAATGACGGTAAATGGCCCGCCTGGCATTATGCCCAGTACATGAC
CTTACGGGACTTTCCTACTTGGCAGTACATCTACGTATTAGTCATCGCTATTACCATGGTGATGCGGTTT
TGGCAGTACACCAATGGGCGTGGATAGCGGTTTGACTCACGGGGATTTCCAAGTCTCCACCCCATTGACG
TCAATGGGAGTTTGTTTTGGCACCAAAATCAACGGGACTTTCCAAAATGTCGTAATAACCCCGCCCCGTT
GACGCAAATGGGCGGTAGGCGTGTACGGTGGGAGGTCTATATAAGCAGAGCTCGTTTAGTGAACCGTCAG
ATCGCCTGGAGACGCCATCCACGCTGTTTTGACCTCCATAGAAGACACCGGGACCGATCCAGCCTCCGCG
GCCGGGAACGGTGCATTGGAACGCGGATTCCCCGTGCCAAGAGTGACGTAAGTACCGCCTATAGACTCTA
TAGGCACACCCCTTTGGCTCTTATGCATGCTATACTGTTTTTGGCTTGGGGCCTATACACCCCCGCTTCC
ATATGCTATAGGTGATGGTATAGCTTAGCCTATAGGTGTGGGTTATTGACCATTATTGACCACTCCCCTA
TTGGTGACGATACTTTCCATTACTAATCCATAACATGGCTCTTTGCCACAACTATCTCTATTGGCTATAT
GCCAATACTCTGTCCTTCAGAGACTGACACGGACTCTGTATTTTTACAGGATGGGGTCCCATTTATTATT
TACAAATTCACATATACAACAACGCCGTCCCCCGTGCCCGCAGTTTTTATTAAACATAGCGTGGGATCTC
CACGCGAATCTCGGGTACGTGTTCCGGACATGGGCTCTTCTCCGGTAGCGGCGGAGCTTCCACATCCGAG
CCCTGGTCCCATGCCTCCAGCGGCTCATGGTCGCTCGGCAGCTCCTTGCTCCTAACAGTGGAGGCCAGAC
TTAGGCACAGCACAATGCCCACCACCACCAGTGTGCCGCACAAGGCCGTGGCGGTAGGGTATGTGTCTGA
AAATGAGCTCGGAGATTGGGCTCGCACCGCTGACGCAGATGGAAGACTTAAGGCAGCGGCAGAAGAAGAT
GCAGGCAGCTGAGTTGTTGTATTCTGATAAGAGTCAGAGGTAACTCCCGTTGCGGTGCTGTTAACGGTGG
AGGGCAGTGTAGTCTGAGCAGTACTCGTTGCTGCCGCGCGCGCCACCAGACATAATAGCTGACAGACTAA
CAGACTGTTCCTTTCCATGGGTCTTTTCTGCAGAAGCTTGAATTCTCGAGGATCCGCGGCCGCGCCACCA
TGAGGTTGCTATGGAAACTGGTAATTCTGCTGCCACTCATAAACTCTTGTGCAGGTGAGGGTCGTTTCAG
CCGTCCTATTTTTATCCAGGAGCCACAAGATGTCATTTTTCCTTTGGATTTATCTAGATCTGAAATTATT
CTGACTTGTACTGCAAATGGATACCCTTCTCCCCATTACAGGTGGAAACAGAATGGTACAGATATTGACT
TCGGCATGACTTATCACTATAGGTTGGATGGAGGCAGTTTGGCCATCAGCAGCCCCAGAACAGATCAAGA
TATTGGCATATACCAGTGTCTGGCCACCAATCCTGTGGGCACCATTCTGAGTAGAAAAGCCAAGCTACAG
TTTGCATATATTGAAGACTTTGAAACCAAAACCAGAAGCACAGTATCTGTCCGAGAAGGTCAAGGAGTGG
TACTACTCTGTGGCCCACCACCACATTTTGGAGAATTATCATATGCCTGGACCTTCAATGATAGCCCTTT
GTATGTTCAAGAGGACAAGCGAAGATTTGTATCTCAAGACACAGGGAACTTGTACTTTGCCAAAGTAGAA
CCATCTGATGTGGGCAATTATACTTGCTTTGTCACAAACAAAGAGGCCCATAGAAGTGTCCAAGGTCCAC
CTACGCCTTTAGTGCTGCGCACTGATGGTGTCATGGGGGAATATGAGCCAAAGATTGAAGTGCGTTTTCC
TGAAACAATACAAGCTGCAAAGGATTCATCTATAAAACTGGAATGCTTTGCCCTTGGAAATCCAGTCCCT
GATATTAGTTGGAAAAGGTTGGATGGAAGCCCGATGCCAGGGAAAATCAAGTACAGCAAATCCCAAGCTA
TCCTTGAAATCCCCAAGTTCCAACAAGAGGATGAAGGCTTCTATGAATGCATCGCAGGTAACCTTCGAGG
AAGAAACCTTGCAAAGGGTCAACTAATTTTCTATGCTCCCCCAGAATGGGAACAGAAAATCCAAAACACA
TACCTTTCTATCTATGACAGCTTGTTTTGGGAATGCAAAGCTAGTGGAAATCCAAATCCTTCGTACACGT
GGCTAAAGAATGGTCAACGTCTCAACACAGAAGAAAGAATTCAGATTGAAAATGGGACTCTTATCATCAC
CATGCTGAACATTTCAGACTCTGGGATCTACCAGTGTGCTGCAGAAAACAAATATCAGACAATTTATGCA
AATGCAGAATTGAGAGTTTTAGCCTCAGCTCCAGATTTCTCCAAAAATCCCATTAAAAAAATTTCAGTTG
TTCAAGTTGGTGGTGATATTTCTATTGAATGCAAACCAAATGCTTTCCCCAAAGCATCGATTTCCTGGAA
AAGAGGAACAGAGAACCTGAAACAAAGTAAAAGAGTTCTTTTCTTGGAGGATGGCAGCCTTAAGATATGC
AATGTTACCAGAGCAGATGCTGGGTCTTACACCTGTGTAGCTACAAATCAATTTGGCAATGGGAAAAGCA
GTGGAGGTCTCGTCGTGAAAGAGAGAACGATCATTACAGTACCACCATCTAAAATGGATGTTACAGTTGG
AGAGAGCATCGTCTTACCCTGCCAAGTGTCTCATGACCCCACCATGGAAGTTCTATTTGTTTGGTACTTT
AATGGAGATATTATAGATTTAAAGAAAGGAGTAGCCCATTTTGAACGAATTGGGGGAGAATCTGTTGGGG
ATTTGATGATAAGGAATATTCAATTAGGCCATTCGGGAAAATATCTATGCACAGTACAAACAACACTAGA
ACGCTTGTCTGCTGTAGCTGATATCATTGTGAGAGGTCCCCCAGGGCCCCCAGAGGATGTAAAAGTGGAG
CACATCTCTAGTACGACCTCCCAGCTCAGCTGGAGACCAGGTCCTGATAATAACAGCCCCATTCAAATTT
TTACTATTCAAACTCGGACACCCTTTTCTGTGGGCTGGCAAGCGGTTGCTACAGTCCCTGAAATTCTCAA
TGGACAGACATACAATGCAACAGTCGTTGGTTTGAGTCCTTGGGTGGAATACGAATTTCGTGTTGTTGCT
GGGAACAACATTGGAATTGGAGAGCCAAGCAAACCATCAGAGCTGCTGAGAACCAAAGCATCAGTCCCCA
ATGTGGCACCAGGAAATATCAATGGAGGCGGTGGAAGCAGATCGGAACTTGTCATTACGTGGGAGGCCAT
TCCTGAAGAACTACAGAATGGAGAGGGGTTTGGATATATCGTCATGTTTCGGCCAGTAGGCACAACCGCC
TGGATGAAAGAAAGGGTGGCTCTTGTAGAATCATCCAAGTTCATCTATAGAAATGAAAGCATCATGCCTC
TGTCTCCCTTTGAAGTCAAAGTGGGAGTGTACAATAATGAAGGAGAGGGATCCCTGAGTACTGTGACCAT
TGTCTACTCTGGGGAAGATGAGCCTCAGCTGGCCCCAAGAGGAACTTCTGTCCAGAGTTTTTCTGCTTCT
GAAATGGAGGTTTCCTGGAATGCTATTGCTTGGAATAGAAACACTGGAAGAGTGCTAGGCTATGAGGTCT
TATACTGGACAGACAACTCCAAAGAATCTATGATTGGTAAAATTAGAGTCAGTGGAAATGTCACAACCAA
GAACATCACAGGACTAAGAGCTAATACGATTTACTTTGCCTCTGTGAGAGCCTATAACACTGCAGGGACT
GGACCCTCAAGTCTGCCAGTTAATGTCACCACCAAAAAGTCCCCTCCTAGCCAACCACCAGCAAACATTG
CCTGGAAGCTGTCAAATTCTAAATTATGCTTGAACTGGGAGCATGTAAAAACCATGGAAAATGAGTCTGA
AGTGCTGGGCTACAAGATCCTCTATCGGCAGAACCGACAGAGTAAAACTCATATTTTGGAAACAAATAAT
ACATCTGCTGAACTCCTGGTTCCATTTGAAGAAGACTATTTGATTGAAATCAGAACAGTCAGTGATGGTG
GAGATGGAAGCAGCAGTGAGGAAATCAGAATTCCAAAAATGACTAGTGGATCTTCCGGAATCATCCCAGT
TGAGGAGGAGAACCCGGACTTCTGGAACCGCGAGGCAGCCGAGGCCCTGGGTGCCGCCAAGAAGCTGCAG
CCTGCACAGACAGCCGCCAAGAACCTCATCATCTTCCTGGGCGATGGGATGGGGGTGTCTACGGTGACAG
CTGCCAGGATCCTAAAAGGGCAGAAGAAGGACAAACTGGGGCCTGAGATACCCCTGGCCATGGACCGCTT
CCCATATGTGGCTCTGTCCAAGACATACAATGTAGACAAACATGTGCCAGACAGTGGAGCCACAGCCACG
GCCTACCTGTGCGGGGTCAAGGGCAACTTCCAGACCATTGGCTTGAGTGCAGCCGCCCGCTTTAACCAGT
GCAACACGACACGCGGCAACGAGGTCATCTCCGTGATGAATCGGGCCAAGAAAGCAGGGAAGTCAGTGGG
AGTGGTAACCACCACACGAGTGCAGCACGCCTCGCCAGCCGGCACCTACGCCCACACGGTGAACCGCAAC
TGGTACTCGGACGCCGACGTGCCTGCCTCGGCCCGCCAGGAGGGGTGCCAGGACATCGCTACGCAGCTCA
TCTCCAACATGGACATTGACGTGATCCTAGGTGGGGGCCGAAAGTACATGTTTCGCATGGGAACCCCAGA
CCCTGAGTACCCAGATGACTACAGCCAAGGTGGGACCAGGCTGGACGGGAAGAATCTGGTGCAGGAATGG
CTGGCGAAGCGCCAGGGTGCCCGGTACGTGTGGAACCGCACTGAGCTCATGCAGGCTTCCCTGGACCCGT
CTGTGGCCCATCTCATGGGTCTCTTTGAGCCTGGAGACATGAAATACGAGATCCACCGAGACTCCACACT
GGACCCCTCCCTGATGGAGATGACAGAGGCTGCCCTGCGCCTGCTGAGCAGGAACCCCCGCGGCTTCTTC
CTCTTCGTGGAGGGTGGTCGCATCGACCATGGTCATCATGAAAGCAGGGCTTACCGGGCACTGACTGAGA
CGATCATGTTCGACGACGCCATTGAGAGGGCGGGCCAGCTCACCAGCGAGGAGGACACGCTGAGCCTCGT
CACTGCCGACCACTCCCACGTCTTCTCCTTCGGAGGCTACCCCCTGCGAGGGAGCTCCATCTTCGGGCTG
GCCCCTGGCAAGGCCCGGGACAGGAAGGCCTACACGGTCCTCCTATACGGAAACGGTCCAGGCTATGTGC
TCAAGGACGGCGCCCGGCCGGATGTTACCGAGAGCGAGAGCGGGAGCCCCGAGTATCGGCAGCAGTCAGC
AGTGCCCCTGGACGAAGAGACCCACGCAGGCGAGGACGTGGCGGTGTTCGCGCGCGGCCCGCAGGCGCAC
CTGGTTCACGGCGTGCAGGAGCAGACCTTCATAGCGCACGTCATGGCCTTCGCCGCCTGCCTGGAGCCCT
ACACCGCCTGCGACCTGGCGCCCCCCGCCGGCACCACCGACGCCGCGCACCCGGGTCATCATCACCATCA
CCATTAATCTAGAGATCTTATTAAAGCAGAACTTGTTTATTGCAGCTTATAATGGTTACAAATAAAGCAA
TAGCATCACAAATTTCACAAATAAAGCATTTTTTTCACTGCATTCTAGTTGTGGTTTGTCCAAACTCATC
AATGTATCTTATCATGTCTGGTCGACTCTAGCTAGACTCTTCCGCTTCCTCGCTCACTGACTCGCTGCGC
TCGGTCGTTCGGCTGCGGCGAGCGGTATCAGCTCACTCAAAGGCGGTAATACGGTTATCCACAGAATCAG
GGGATAACGCAGGAAAGAACATGTGAGCAAAAGGCCAGCAAAAGGCCAGGAACCGTAAAAAGGCCGCGTT
GCTGGCGTTTTTCCATAGGCTCCGCCCCCCTGACGAGCATCACAAAAATCGACGCTCAAGTCAGAGGTGG
CGAAACCCGACAGGACTATAAAGATACCAGGCGTTTCCCCCTGGAAGCTCCCTCGTGCGCTCTCCTGTTC
CGACCCTGCCGCTTACCGGATACCTGTCCGCCTTTCTCCCTTCGGGAAGCGTGGCGCTTTCTCATAGCTC
ACGCTGTAGGTATCTCAGTTCGGTGTAGGTCGTTCGCTCCAAGCTGGGCTGTGTGCACGAACCCCCCGTT
CAGCCCGACCGCTGCGCCTTATCCGGTAACTATCGTCTTGAGTCCAACCCGGTAAGACACGACTTATCGC
CACTGGCAGCAGCCACTGGTAACAGGATTAGCAGAGCGAGGTATGTAGGCGGTGCTACAGAGTTCTTGAA
GTGGTGGCCTAACTACGGCTACACTAGAAGAACAGTATTTGGTATCTGCGCTCTGCTGAAGCCAGTTACC
TTCGGAAAAAGAGTTGGTAGCTCTTGATCCGGCAAACAAACCACCGCTGGTAGCGGTGGTTTTTTTGTTT
GCAAGCAGCAGATTACGCGCAGAAAAAAAGGATCTCAAGAAGATCCTTTGATCTTTTCTACGGGGTCTGA
CGCTCAGTGGAACGAAAACTCACGTTAAGGGATTTTGGTCATGAGATTATCAAAAAGGATCTTCACCTAG
ATCCTTTTAAATTAAAAATGAAGTTTTAAATCAATCTAAAGTATATATGAGTAAACTTGGTCTGACAGTT
ACCAATGCTTAATCAGTGAGGCACCTATCTCAGCGATCTGTCTATTTCGTTCATCCATAGTTGCCTGACT
CCCCGTCGTGTAGATAACTACGATACGGGAGGGCTTACCATCTGGCCCCAGTGCTGCAATGATACCGCGA
GACCCACGCTCACCGGCTCCAGATTTATCAGCAATAAACCAGCCAGCCGGAAGGGCCGAGCGCAGAAGTG
GTCCTGCAACTTTATCCGCCTCCATCCAGTCTATTAATTGTTGCCGGGAAGCTAGAGTAAGTAGTTCGCC
AGTTAATAGTTTGCGCAACGTTGTTGCCATTGCTACAGGCATCGTGGTGTCACGCTCGTCGTTTGGTATG
GCTTCATTCAGCTCCGGTTCCCAACGATCAAGGCGAGTTACATGATCCCCCATGTTGTGCAAAAAAGCGG
TTAGCTCCTTCGGTCCTCCGATCGTTGTCAGAAGTAAGTTGGCCGCAGTGTTATCACTCATGGTTATGGC
AGCACTGCATAATTCTCTTACTGTCATGCCATCCGTAAGATGCTTTTCTGTGACTGGTGAGTACTCAACC
AAGTCATTCTGAGAATAGTGTATGCGGCGACCGAGTTGCTCTTGCCCGGCGTCAATACGGGATAATACCG
CGCCACATAGCAGAACTTTAAAAGTGCTCATCATTGGAAAACGTTCTTCGGGGCGAAAACTCTCAAGGAT
CTTACCGCTGTTGAGATCCAGTTCGATGTAACCCACTCGTGCACCCAACTGATCTTCAGCATCTTTTACT
TTCACCAGCGTTTCTGGGTGAGCAAAAACAGGAAGGCAAAATGCCGCAAAAAAGGGAATAAGGGCGACAC
GGAAATGTTGAATACTCATACTCTTCCTTTTTCAATATTATTGAAGCATTTATCAGGGTTATTGTCTCAT
GAGCGGATACATATTTGAATGTATTTAGAAAAATAAACAAATAGGGGTTCCGCGCACATTTCCCCGAAAA
GTGCCACCTGACGTCTAAGAAACCATTATTATCATGACATTAACCTATAAAAATAGGCGTATCACGAGGC
CCTTTCGTCTCGCGCGTTTCGGTGATGACGGTGAAAACCTCTGACACATGCAGCTCCCGGAGGAATGTGT
GTCAGTTAGGGTGTGGAAAGTCCCCAGGCTCCCCAGGCAGGCAGAAGTATGCAAAGCATGCATCTCAATT
AGTCAGCAACCAGGTGTGGAAAGTCCCCAGGCTCCCCAGCAGGCAGAAGTATGCAAAGCATGCATCTCAA
TTAGTCAGCAACCATAGTCCCGCCCCTAACTCCGCCCATCCCGCCCCTAACTCCGCCCAGTTCCGCCCAT
TCTCCGCCCCATGGCTGACTAATTTTTTTTATTTATGCAGAGGCCGAGGCCGCCTCTGCCTCTGAGCTAT
TCCAGAAGTAGTGAGGAGGCTTTTTTGGAGGCCTAGGCTTTTGCAAAAAGCTCCCGGGAGCTTGTATATC
CATTTTCGTCCCGGAGACGGTCACAGCTTGTCTGTAAGCGGATGCCGGGAGCAGACAAGCCCGTCAGGGC
GCGTCAGCGGGTGTTGGCGGGTGTCGGGGCTGGCTTAACTATGCGGCATCAGAGCAGATTGTACTGAGAG
TGCACCATATGCGGTGTGAAATACCGCACAGATGCGTAAGGAGAAAATACCGCATCAGGAAATTGTAAGC
GTTAATATTTTGTTAAAATTCGCGTTAAATTTTTGTTAAATCAGCTCATTTTTTAACCAATAGGCCGAAA
TCGGCAAAATCCCTTATAAATCAAAAGAATAGACCGAGATAGGGT
[37 nt withheld, positions 9006-9042]
AAAGAACGTGGACTCCAACGTCAAAGG
[49 nt withheld, positions 9070-9118]
T
[91 nt withheld, positions 9120-9210]
G
[124 nt withheld, positions 9212-9335]
CCATTCGCCATTCAGGCTGCGCAACTGTTGGGAAGGGCGATCGGTGCGGGCCTCTTCGCTATTACGCCAG
CTGGCGAAAGGGGGATGTGCTGCAAGGCGATTAAGTTGGGTAACGCCAGGGTTTTCCCAGTCACGACGTT
GTAAAACGACGGCCAGTGAATT
