>Addgene plasmid #71944 | Cntn6-AP-His | addgene partial sequence | sequence record 138210 | pMRB101-F 5'-aagatgcaggcagctgagtt-3'
ACGGTGGAGGGCAGTGTAGTCTGAGCAGTACTCGTTGCTGCCGCGCGCGCCACCAGACATAATAGCTGAC
AGACTAACAGACTGTTCCTTTCCATGGGTCTTTTCTGCAGAAGCTTGAATTCTCGAGGATCCGCGGCCGC
GCCACCATGAGGTTGCTATGGAAACTGGTAATTCTGCTGCCACTCATAAACTCTTGTGCAGGTGAGGGTC
GTTTCAGCCGTCCTATTTTTATCCAGGAGCCACAAGATGTCATTTTTCCTTTGGATTTATCTAGATCTGA
AATTATTCTGACTTGTACTGCAAATGGATACCCTTCTCCCCATTACAGGTGGAAACAGAATGGTACAGAT
ATTGACTTCGGCATGACTTATCACTATAGGTTGGATGGAGGCAGTTTGGCCATCAGCAGCCCCAGAACAG
ATCAAGATATTGGCATATACCAGTGTCTGGCCACCAATCCTGTGGGCACCATTCTGAGTAGAAAAGCCAA
GCTACAGTTTGCATATATTGAAGACTTTGAAACCAAAACCAGAAGCACAGTATCTGTCCGAGAAGGTCAA
GGAGTGGTACTACTCTGTGGCCCACCACCACATTTTGGAGAATTATCATATGCCTGGACCTTCAATGATA
GCCCTTTGTATGTTCAAGAGGACAAGCGAAGATTTGTATCTCAAGACACAGGGAACTTGTACTTTGCCAA
AGTAGAACCATCTGATGTGGGCAATTATACTTGCTTTGTCACAAACAAAGAGGCCCATAGAAGTGTCCAA
GGTCCACCTACGCCTTTAGTGCTGCGCACTGATGGTGTCATGGGGGA
