>Addgene plasmid #71944 | Cntn6-AP-His | addgene partial sequence | sequence record 138212 | SV40pA-R 5'-GAAATTTGTGATGCTATTGC-3'
ATAAGATCTCTAGATTAATGGTGATGGTGATGATGACCCGGGTGCGCGGCGTCGGTGGTGCCGGCGGGGG
GCGCCAGGTCGCAGGCGGTGTAGGGCTCCAGGCAGGCGGCGAAGGCCATGACGTGCGCTATGAAGGTCTG
CTCCTGCACGCCGTGAACCAGGTGCGCCTGCGGGCCGCGCGCGAACACCGCCACGTCCTCGCCTGCGTGG
GTCTCTTCGTCCAGGGGCACTGCTGACTGCTGCCGATACTCGGGGCTCCCGCTCTCGCTCTCGGTAACAT
CCGGCCGGGCGCCGTCCTTGAGCACATAGCCTGGACCGTTTCCGTATAGGAGGACCGTGTAGGCCTTCCT
GTCCCGGGCCTTGCCAGGGGCCAGCCCGAAGATGGAGCTCCCTCGCAGGGGGTAGCCTCCGAAGGAGAAG
ACGTGGGAGTGGTCGGCAGTGACGAGGCTCAGCGTGTCCTCCTCGCTGGTGAGCTGGCCCGCCCTCTCAA
TGGCGTCGTCGAACATGATCGTCTCAGTCAGTGCCCGGTAAGCCCTGCTTTCATGATGACCATGGTCGAT
GCGACCACCCTCCACGAAGAGGAAGAAGCCGCGGGGGTTCCTGCTCAGCAGGCGCAGGGCAGCCTCTGTC
ATCTCCATCAGGGAGGGGTCCAGTGTGGAGTCTCGGTGGATCTCGTATTTCATGTCTCCAGGCTCAAAGA
GACCCATGAGATGGGTCACAGACGGGTCCAGG
